>Addgene plasmid #65443 | FUW-ubiquitin-EphB3-SV40-GFP (B3G) | addgene partial sequence | sequence record 112898 | hUBCpro-F 5'-TGAAGCTCCGGTTTTGAACT-3'
TTTAGGCACCTTTTGAAATGTAATCATTTGGGTCAATATGTAATTTTCAGTGTTAGACTAGTAAATTGTC
CGCTAAATTCTGGCCGTTTTTGGCTTTTTTGTTAGACAGGATCCACCATGGCCAGAGCCCGCCCGCCGCC
GCCGCCGTCGCCGCCGCCGGGGCTTCTGCCGCTGCTCCCTCCGCTGCTGCTGCTGCCGCTGCTGCTGCTG
CCCGCCGGCTGCCGGGCGCTGGAAGAGACCCTCATGGACACAAAATGGGTAACATCTGAGTTGGCGTGGA
CATCTCATCCAGAAAGTGGGTGGGAAGAGGTGAGTGGCTACGATGAGGCCATGAATCCCATCCGCACATA
CCAGGTGTGTAATGTGCGCGAGTCAAGCCAGAACAACTGGCTTCGCACGGGGTTCATCTGGCGGCGGGAT
GTGCAGCGGGTCTACGTGGAGCTCAAGTTCACTGTGCGTGACTGCAACAGCATCCCCAACATCCCCGGCT
CCTGCAAGGAGACCTTCAACCTCTTCTACTACGAGGCTGACAGCGATGTGGCCTCAGCCTCCTCCCCCTT
CTGGATGGAGAACCCCTACGTGAAAGTGGACACCATTGCACCCGATGAGAGCTTCTCGCGGCTGGATGCC
GGCCGTGTCAACACCAAGGTGCGCAGCTTTGGGCCACTTTCCAAGGCTGGCTTCTACCTGGCCTTCCAGG
ACCAGGGCGCCTGCATGTCGCTCATCTCCGTGCGCGCCTTCTACAAGAAGTGTGCATCCACCACCGCAGG
CTTCGCACTCTTCCCCGAGACCCTCACTGGGGCGGAGCCCACCTCGCTGGTCATTGCTCCTGGCACCTGC
ATCCCTAAC
