>Addgene plasmid #65443 | FUW-ubiquitin-EphB3-SV40-GFP (B3G) | addgene partial sequence | sequence record 113012 | EGFP-N 5'-CGTCGCCGTCCAGCTCGACCAG-3'
GCTCACCATGGTGGCTAGCTGCAAAAGCCTAGGCCTCCAAAAAAGCCTCCTCACTACTTCTGGAATAGCT
CAGAGGCCGAGGCGGCCTCGGCCTCTGCATAAATAAAAAAAATTAGTCAGCCATGGGGCGGAGAATGGGC
GGAACTGGGCGGAGTTAGGGGCGGGATGGGCGGAGTTAGGGGCGGGACTATGGTTGCTGACTAATTGAGA
TGCATGCTTTGCATACTTCTGCCTGCTGGGGAGCCTGGGGACTTTCCACACCTGGTTGCTGACTAATTGA
GATGCATGCTTTGCATACTTCTGCCTGCTGGGGAGCCTGGGGACTTTCCACACCCTAACTGACACACATT
CCACAGCTGGTTCTTTCCGCCTCAGAAGGTACCTAACCAAGTTCCTCTTTCAGAGGTTATTTCAGGCCAT
GGTGCTGCGCACCGGTTCAGACCTGCACAGGCAGCGTCTGGTTCATCTGCAGCCGCATGTCCTGGATACT
GCTCAGGATCTTCTTCTGGTGGCCGGCCAGGGTGACCCCAATACGGAGCAGGTCTTCTGCCGTCATCTGG
GCCACCAGGTCAAAAGATGCAAACCCCGCACTGACGAAGCTCTCCTTGTACCGCCCCATCTTGATGGCAT
CCAGCCAATCACCAACTGTCGTGAAGGTTGTGTAATCTGGGACCGTGCGGTCCAGGAGGGGCTGTGACAT
GCCAGACTGAGCGCTGGCAATGACCTTGAGGCTGGCAGCATTGCGGATGAGCTTGTCCAGGGTATTGACA
ATCTGG
