[The description below was written by a language model from this plasmid's Addgene catalogue record.]
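Description:
FUW-ubiquitin-EphB3-SV40-GFP (B3G) is a lentiviral mammalian expression plasmid built on the FUW backbone, with a recorded total size of about 10.4 kb. It is maintained in bacteria as a high-copy plasmid under ampicillin selection, and a recombination-deficient strain (Stbl3) is listed as the host, as is usual for vectors carrying repeated lentiviral LTR sequences. No feature table accompanies the record, so the individual viral elements, the bacterial origin and any post-transcriptional elements are not itemised here. No mammalian drug-selection marker is listed.

The payload is the human EPHB3 coding sequence (roughly 3 kb), which encodes an Eph-family receptor tyrosine kinase, driven by the ubiquitin (UBQ) promoter. This promoter generally gives constitutive expression across many cell types. Downstream sits an SV40-EGFP unit. The catalogue lists it in the C-terminal tag field, but the plasmid name and the stated purpose, "expression of EPHB3 and GFP", suggest that GFP is produced as a separate reporter from an SV40 promoter rather than as a fusion to the receptor. The record does not state this explicitly. On that reading, GFP fluorescence would identify or allow sorting of transduced cells that also carry the EPHB3 cassette. According to the depositor's notes, PacI and AscI release the whole ubiquitin promoter-EphB3-SV40-GFP cassette, while BamHI and AgeI excise EPHB3 alone, which makes it easy to swap the gene or move the cassette.

The construct is intended for expressing EPHB3 together with GFP in mammalian cells, by transfection or by lentiviral transduction. The associated publication concerns EphB-ephrin-B interactions in compartmentalising colorectal tumour cells.
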