Addgene plasmid #65443: FUW-ubiquitin-EphB3-SV40-GFP (B3G)
Purpose: Expression of EPHB3 and GFP in mammalian cells
Depositing lab: Eduard Batlle. Depositing organization: Instituto de Investigacion Biomedica (IRB Barcelona). Publication: EphB-ephrin-B interactions suppress colorectal cancer progression by compartmentalizing tumor cells. Cortina C, Palomo-Ponce S, Iglesias M, Fernandez-Masip JL, Vivancos A, Whissell G, Huma M, Peiro N, Gallego L, Jonkheer S, Davy A, Lloreta J, Sancho E, Batlle E. Nat Genet. 2007 Nov;39(11):1376-83. Epub 2007 Sep 30. 10.1038/ng.2007.11 PubMed 17906625.
Backbone
  Vector backbone: FUW
  Backbone manufacturer: Addgene Plasmid 14882
  Total vector size (bp): 10351
  Vector type: Mammalian Expression, Lentiviral
Growth in bacteria
  Bacterial resistance: Ampicillin, 100 μg/mL
  Growth temperature: 37°C
  Growth strain: Stbl3
  Copy number: High Copy
Gene/Insert
  Gene/Insert name: EPHB3
  Species: H. sapiens (human)
  Insert size (bp): 3002
  Entrez Gene: EPHB3 (a.k.a. EK2, ETK2, HEK2, TYRO6)
  Promoter: UBQ
  Tag / fusion protein: SV40-EGFP (C terminal on insert)
  Cloning method: Restriction Enzyme; 5′ cloning site PacI (not destroyed); 3′ cloning site AscI (not destroyed)
  Sequencing primers: 5′ hUBCpro-F; 3′ EGFP-N
Terms and licenses: Academic/Nonprofit Terms; Industry Terms: Not Available to Industry
Depositor comments: PacI-AscI will excise the entire ubiquitin promoter-EphB3-SV40-GFP cassette. BamHI-AgeI will excise EPHB3.
How to cite: FUW-ubiquitin-EphB3-SV40-GFP (B3G) was a gift from Eduard Batlle (Addgene plasmid # 65443 ; http://n2t.net/addgene:65443 ; RRID:Addgene_65443)
